Addgene plasmid #148217: pAc5.1B-lambdaN-HA-DmRBM7_AA
Purpose: Insect Expression of DmRBM7
Depositing lab: Elisa Izaurralde. Depositing organization: Max Planck Institute for Developmental Biology.
Backbone
  Vector backbone: Unknown
  Vector type: Insect Expression
Growth in bacteria
  Bacterial resistance: Ampicillin, 100 μg/mL
  Growth temperature: 37°C
  Growth strain: DH5alpha
  Copy number: Low Copy
Gene/Insert
  Gene/Insert name: DmRBM7
  Species: D. melanogaster (fly)
  Mutation: 1 silent mutation compared to the sequence given by NCBI:NM_134653.
  Entrez Gene: CG11454 (a.k.a. Dmel_CG11454, Dmel\CG11454, cg11454)
  Cloning method: Unknown
Terms and licenses: Academic/Nonprofit Terms; Industry Terms: Not Available to Industry
Depositor comments: Plasmids from this collection were made available to the research community and donated after the lab closed. Please note that the sequence provided by the depositing laboratory may be theoretical/predicted or based on Sanger sequencing results. There may be discrepancies between sequencing results obtained by Addgene and the depositor sequence. If an Addgene verified sequence is not available, please contact before placing your order to request that our lab fully sequence the plasmid.
How to cite: pAc5.1B-lambdaN-HA-DmRBM7_AA was a gift from Elisa Izaurralde (Addgene plasmid # 148217 ; http://n2t.net/addgene:148217 ; RRID:Addgene_148217)
