[The description below was written by a language model from this plasmid's Addgene catalogue record and pLannotate feature annotations shown in this document.]
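Description:
pAc5.1B-lambdaN-HA-DmRBM7_AA is a 6,177-nt insect expression plasmid for producing a tagged form of Drosophila melanogaster RBM7 (CG11454) in fly cells. The catalogue lists the backbone as unknown, although the name and annotated features point to a pAc5.1-type vector. In bacteria it is maintained through a ColE1/pUC-family origin and selected with ampicillin via the bla gene and its own promoter. The record lists it as low copy even though the origin is annotated as a high-copy type. A fragment of a tetracycline resistance gene and a short piece of SV40 large T antigen are also annotated, and these appear to be non-functional backbone remnants.

Expression is driven by the constitutive Drosophila actin 5C (Ac5) promoter. Downstream lies a short fragment of the bacteriophage lambda N protein, followed by an HA epitope (annotated as a partial 3xHA match) and then the DmRBM7 coding sequence, part of which is detected by homology to zebrafish rbm7. The depositor notes one silent mutation relative to the NCBI reference. A vector-derived V5 tag is annotated after the insert, but the record does not say whether it is in frame or translated. An SV40 polyadenylation signal is annotated downstream, on the minus strand. The meaning of the "_AA" suffix is not stated.

The lambda N peptide binds boxB RNA hairpins, so fusions of this kind are typically used in tethering assays, in which the protein is recruited to a boxB-containing reporter transcript to test its effect on mRNA stability or translation, with HA allowing detection. RBM7 homologues are RNA-binding subunits of the nuclear exosome targeting (NEXT) complex. The record itself states only insect expression of DmRBM7 as the purpose.
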