Features (pLannotate 1.2.2; 11 found; start..end, strand, type, name):
     56..2568    +  promoter       Ac5 promoter: Drosophila melanogaster actin 5C promoter
   2588..2653    +  CDS            N (fragment): REGN_LAMBD - Experimental evidence at protein level: Swiss-Prot protein existence level 1. Plays a role as a transcriptional antitermination factor that allows the virus to initiate its lytic phase. Activates expression of the delayed viral early genes by modifying host RNA polymerase (RNAP) into a form that is resistant to termination signals. This antitermination function requires the host NusA protein which serves to stabilize the interaction between antitermination protein N and host RNA polymerase. From Escherichia phage lambda (Bacteriophage lambda).
   2678..2704    +  CDS            3xHA (fragment): three tandem HA epitope tags
   2924..3145    +  CDS            rbm7 (fragment): RBM7_DANRE - Experimental evidence at transcript level: Swiss-Prot protein existence level 2. RNA-binding subunit of the trimeric nuclear exosome targeting (NEXT) complex, a complex that functions as an RNA exosome cofactor that directs a subset of non-coding short-lived RNAs for exosomal degradation. NEXT is involved in surveillance and turnover of aberrant transcripts and non-coding RNAs. Binds preferentially polyuridine sequences and associates with newly synthesized RNAs, including pre- mRNAs and short-lived exosome substrates such as promoter upstream transcripts (PROMPTs), enhancer RNAs
   3462..3503    +  CDS            V5 tag: epitope tag from simian virus 5
   3603..3737    -  polyA_signal   SV40 poly(A) signal: SV40 polyadenylation signal
   3760..3844    -  CDS            large T antigen (fragment): large T antigen from SV40 (simian virus 40)
   3845..4315    +  CDS            TcR (fragment): tetracycline efflux protein; tet; confers resistance to tetracycline
   4359..4947    -  rep_origin     ori: high-copy-number ColE1/pMB1/pBR322/pUC origin of replication
   5118..5978    -  CDS            AmpR: β-lactamase; bla; confers resistance to ampicillin, carbenicillin, and related antibiotics
   5979..6083    -  promoter       AmpR promoter: bla
>Addgene plasmid #148217 | pAc5.1B-lambdaN-HA-DmRBM7_AA | depositor full sequence | sequence record 290665 | Full Sequence
CTTCAAGGAATTAATTCTATATTCTAAAAACACAAATGATACTTCTAAAAAAAATCATGAATGGCATCAA
CTCTGAATCAAATCTTTGCAGATGCACCTACTTCTCATTTCCACTGTCACATCATTTTTCCAGATCTCGC
TGCCTGTTATGTGGCCCACAAACCAAGACACGTTTTATGGCCATTAAAGCTGGCTGATCGTCGCCAAACA
CCAAATACATATCAATATGTACATTCGAGAAAGAAGCGATCAAAGAAGCGTCTTCGGGCGAGTAGGAGAA
TGCGGAGGAGAAGGAGAACGAGCTGATCTAGTATCTCTCCACAATCCAATGCCAACTGACCAACTGGCCA
TATTCGGAGCAATTTGAAGCCAATTTCCATCGCCTGGCGATCGCTCCATTCTTGGCTATATGTTTTTCAC
CGTTCCCGGGGCCATTTTCAAAGACTCGTCGGTAAGATAAGATTGTGTCACTCGCTGTCTCTCTTCATTT
GTCGAAGAATGCTGAGGAATTTCGCGATGACGTCGGCGAGTATTTTGAAGAATGAGAATAATTTGTATTT
ATACGAAAATCAGTTAGTGGAATTTTCTACAAAAACATGTTATCTATAGATAATTTTGTTGCAAAATATG
TTGACTATGACAAAGATTGTATGTATATACCTTTAATGTATTCTCATTTTCTTATGTATTTATAATGGCA
ATGATGATACTGATGATATTTTAAGATGATGCCAGACCACAGGCTGATTTCTGCGTCTTTTGCCGAACGC
AGTGCATGTGCGGTTGTTGTTTTTTGGAATAGTTTCAATTTTCGGACTGTCCGCTTTGATTTCAGTTTCT
TGGCTTATTCAAAAAGCAAAGTAAAGCCAAAAAAGCGAGATGGCAATACCAAATGCGGCAAAACGGTAGT
GGAAGGAAAGGGGTGCGGGGCAGCGGAAGGAAGGGTGGGGCGGGGCGTGGCGGGGTCTGTGGCTGGGCGC
GACGTCACCGACGTTGGAGCCACTCCTTTGACCATGTGTGCGTGTGTGTATTATTCGTGTCTCGCCACTC
GCCGGTTGTTTTTTTCTTTTTATCTCGCTCTCTCTAGCGCCATCTCGTACGCATGCTCAACGCACCGCAT
GTTGCCGTGTCCTTTATGCGTCATTTTGGCTCGAAATAGGCAATTATTTAAACAAAGATTAGTCAACGAA
AACGCTAAAATAAATAAGTCTACAATATGGTTACTTATTGCCATGTGTGTGCAGCCAACGATAGCAACAA
AAGCAACAACACAGTGGCTTTCCCTCTTTCACTTTTTGTTTGCAAGCGCGTGCGAGCAAGACGGCACGAC
CGGCAAACGCAATTACGCTGACAAAGAGCAGACGAAGTTTTGGCCGAAAAACATCAAGGCGCCTGATACG
AATGCATTTGCAATAACAATTGCGATATTTAATATTGTTTATGAAGCTGTTTGACTTCAAAACACACAAA
AAAAAAAATAAAACAAATTATTTGAAAGAGAATTAGGAATCGGACAGCTTATCGTTACGGGCTAACAGCA
CACCGAGACGAAATAGCTTACCTGACGTCACAGCCTCTGGAAGAACTGCCGCCAAGCAGAGAGAGAGAGA
AAAAGAGGGAGAGCAGCTTAGACCGCATGTGCTTGTGTGTGAGGCGTCTCTCTCTTCGTCTCCTGTTTGC
GCAAACGCATAGACTGCACTGAGAAAATCGATTACCTATTTTTTATGAATGAATATTTGCACTATTACTA
TTCAAAACTATTAAGATAGCAATCACATTCAATAGCCAAATACTATACCACCTGAGCGATGCAACGAAAT
GATCAATTTGAGCAAAAATGCTGCATATTTAGGACGGCATCATTATAGAAATGCTTCTTGCTGTGTACTT
TTCTCTCGTCTGGCAGCTGTTTCGCCGTTATTGTTAAAACCGGCTTAAGTTAGGTGTGTTTTCTACGACT
AGTGATGCCCCTACTAGAAGATGTGTGTTGCACAAATGTCCCTGAATAACCAATTTGAAGTGCAGATAGC
AGTAAACGTAAGCTAATATGAATATTATTTAACTGTAATGTTTTAATATCGCTGGACATTACTAATAAAC
CCACTATAAACACATGTACATATGTATGTTTTGGCATACAATGAGTAGTTGGGGAAAAAATGTGTAAAAG
CACCGTGACCATCACAGCATAAAGATAACCAGCTGAAGTATCGAATATGAGTAACCCCCAAATTGAATCA
CATGCCGCAACTGATAGGACCCATGGAAGTACACTCTTCATGGCGATATACAAGACACACACAAGCACGA
ACACCCAGTTGCGGAGGAAATTCTCCGTAAATGAAAACCCAATCGGCGAACAATTCATACCCATATATGG
TAAAAGTTTTGAACGCGACTTGAGAGCGGAGAGCATTGCGGCTGATAAGGTTTTAGCGCTAAGCGGGCTT
TATAAAACGGGCTGCGGGACCAGTTTTCATATCACTACCGTTTGAGTTCTTGTGCTGTGTGGATACTCCT
CCCGACACAAAGCCGCTCCATCAGCCAGCAGTCGTCTAATCCAGAGACCCCGGATCGGGGTACCAACATG
GACGCACAAACACGACGACGTGAGCGTCGCGCTGAGAAACAAGCTCAATGGAAAGCTGCAAACGGTGGAT
CTCCTCCACATATGGCTTACCCATACGATGTTCCAGATTACGCTCCTCCAAGCTTGATGGACTTGCAGTT
ACTAATGCAGCAAATGTATAGTGGTGCGTCAGTCATGACGATTTCGGAAACGAACATAGATGGTTACAGA
TACGGTATTCCATCTGGCCAGCACCAAGAGCAGCCAATTTACCCTTTCCTGCCCAATGAAAACGGTGACC
AGTTGGTTGGGCAACTGGAGGACGACGACGATGAGGAGGAGGACGAGGAGCAACGGACTCTGTTCTGCGG
GAATCTCGACGAGCGCGTGACGGAGGAGATCCTTTACGAGGTGTTCCTGCAAGCTGGCCCCATCGAAGGA
GTGCGGATACCGACCGATAACAATGGGCGTCCCCGGAATTTCGGGTTTGTCACATACCAACGCCTGTGTG
CGGTGCCTTTTGCCCTAGACTTGTACCAGGGCCTTGAACTGTTCCAAAAGAAAGTCACCATCAAGCAGCA
GGGCGGCAAGCAGCTACCTGCCTACAACCAAAGTCGTCTGCGCAATCAGTTCATGATGGAGGCTCTACCG
CAGCCATCGCCACTGCGTCACGCCCGACACAGTTTGCATAACGGCAAGCCGTACGATCGCAATCCTTTTG
GACACAACGCCGATCAACGGCGCCGGAGCGACAGCTCCGTAATGGAACGCAACCGGCTAAAACCACAGCA
ACACCACCAGCACATGCAGGGAGGCAGCAGAAGATCGGACCAACGCTCCAACAACAAACGCAGATTGCTT
TAACTCGAGTCTAGAGGGCCCGCGGTTCGAAGGTAAGCCTATCCCTAACCCTCTCCTCGGTCTCGATTCT
ACGCGTACCGGTCATCATCACCATCACCATTGAGTTTAAACCCGCTGATCAGCCTCGACTGTGCCTTCTA
AGGCCTGAGCTCGCTGATCAGCCTCGATCGAGGATCCAGACATGATAAGATACATTGATGAGTTTGGACA
AACCACAACTAGAATGCAGTGAAAAAAATGCTTTATTTGTGAAATTTGTGATGCTATTGCTTTATTTGTA
ACCATTATAAGCTGCAATAAACAAGTTAACAACAACAATTGCATTCATTTTATGTTTCAGGTTCAGGGGG
AGGTGTGGGAGGTTTTTTAAAGCAAGTAAAACCTCTACAAATGTGGTATGGCTGATTATGATCAGTCGAC
CGATGCCCTTGAGAGCCTTCAACCCAGTCAGCTCCTTCCGGTGGGCGCGGGGCATGACTATCGTCGCCGC
ACTTATGACTGTCTTCTTTATCATGCAACTCGTAGGACAGGTGCCGGCAGCGCTCTGGGTCATTTTCGGC
GAGGACCGCTTTCGCTGGAGCGCGACGATGATCGGCCTGTCGCTTGCGGTATTCGGAATCTTGCACGCCC
TCGCTCAAGCCTTCGTCACTGGTCCCGCCACCAAACGTTTCGGCGAGAAGCAGGCCATTATCGCCGGCAT
GGCGGCCGACGCGCTGGGCTACGTCTTGCTGGCGTTCGCGACGCGAGGCTGGATGGCCTTCCCCATTATG
ATTCTTCTCGCTTCCGGCGGCATCGGGATGCCCGCGTTGCAGGCCATGCTGTCCAGGCAGGTAGATGACG
ACCATCAGGGACAGCTTCAAGGATCGCTCGCGGCTCTTACCAGCCAGCAAAAGGCCAGGAACCGTAAAAA
GGCCGCGTTGCTGGCGTTTTTCCATAGGCTCCGCCCCCCTGACGAGCATCACAAAAATCGACGCTCAAGT
CAGAGGTGGCGAAACCCGACAGGACTATAAAGATACCAGGCGTTTCCCCCTGGAAGCTCCCTCGTGCGCT
CTCCTGTTCCGACCCTGCCGCTTACCGGATACCTGTCCGCCTTTCTCCCTTCGGGAAGCGTGGCGCTTTC
TCAATGCTCACGCTGTAGGTATCTCAGTTCGGTGTAGGTCGTTCGCTCCAAGCTGGGCTGTGTGCACGAA
CCCCCCGTTCAGCCCGACCGCTGCGCCTTATCCGGTAACTATCGTCTTGAGTCCAACCCGGTAAGACACG
ACTTATCGCCACTGGCAGCAGCCACTGGTAACAGGATTAGCAGAGCGAGGTATGTAGGCGGTGCTACAGA
GTTCTTGAAGTGGTGGCCTAACTACGGCTACACTAGAAGGACAGTATTTGGTATCTGCGCTCTGCTGAAG
CCAGTTACCTTCGGAAAAAGAGTTGGTAGCTCTTGATCCGGCAAACAAACCACCGCTGGTAGCGGTGGTT
TTTTTGTTTGCAAGCAGCAGATTACGCGCAGAAAAAAAGGATCTCAAGAAGATCCTTTGATCTTTTCTAC
GGGGTCTGACGCTCAGTGGAACGAAAACTCACGTTAAGGGATTTTGGTCATGAGATTATCAAAAAGGATC
TTCACCTAGATCCTTTTAAATTAAAAATGAAGTTTTAAATCAATCTAAAGTATATATGAGTAAACTTGGT
CTGACAGTTACCAATGCTTAATCAGTGAGGCACCTATCTCAGCGATCTGTCTATTTCGTTCATCCATAGT
TGCCTGACTCCCCGTCGTGTAGATAACTACGATACGGGAGGGCTTACCATCTGGCCCCAGTGCTGCAATG
ATACCGCGAGACCCACGCTCACCGGCTCCAGATTTATCAGCAATAAACCAGCCAGCCGGAAGGGCCGAGC
GCAGAAGTGGTCCTGCAACTTTATCCGCCTCCATCCAGTCTATTAATTGTTGCCGGGAAGCTAGAGTAAG
TAGTTCGCCAGTTAATAGTTTGCGCAACGTTGTTGCCATTGCTGCAGGCATCGTGGTGTCACGCTCGTCG
TTTGGTATGGCTTCATTCAGCTCCGGTTCCCAACGATCAAGGCGAGTTACATGATCCCCCATGTTGTGCA
AAAAAGCGGTTAGCTCCTTCGGTCCTCCGATCGTTGTCAGAAGTAAGTTGGCCGCAGTGTTATCACTCAT
GGTTATGGCAGCACTGCATAATTCTCTTACTGTCATGCCATCCGTAAGATGCTTTTCTGTGACTGGTGAG
TACTCAACCAAGTCATTCTGAGAATAGTGTATGCGGCGACCGAGTTGCTCTTGCCCGGCGTCAACACGGG
ATAATACCGCGCCACATAGCAGAACTTTAAAAGTGCTCATCATTGGAAAACGTTCTTCGGGGCGAAAACT
CTCAAGGATCTTACCGCTGTTGAGATCCAGTTCGATGTAACCCACTCGTGCACCCAACTGATCTTCAGCA
TCTTTTACTTTCACCAGCGTTTCTGGGTGAGCAAAAACAGGAAGGCAAAATGCCGCAAAAAAGGGAATAA
GGGCGACACGGAAATGTTGAATACTCATACTCTTCCTTTTTCAATATTATTGAAGCATTTATCAGGGTTA
TTGTCTCATGAGCGGATACATATTTGAATGTATTTAGAAAAATAAACAAATAGGGGTTCCGCGCACATTT
CCCCGAAAAGTGCCACCTGACGTCTAAGAAACCATTATTATCATGACATTAACCTATAAAAATAGGCGTA
TCACGAGGCCCTTTCGT
